>Addgene plasmid #17149 | M12 pCarGFP2 | addgene partial sequence | sequence record 22932 | SP6 5'-ATTTAGGTGACACTATAG-3'
CCATGAGTAAAGGAGAAGAACTTTTCACTGGAGTTGTCCCAATTCTTGTTGAATTAGATGGTGATGTTAA
TGGGTACAAATTTTCTGTCAGTGGAGAGGGTGAAGGTGATGCAACATACGGAAAACTTACCCTTAAATTT
ATTTGCACTACTGGAAAACTACCTGTTCCATGGCCAACACTTGTCACTACTCTCACTTATGGTGTTCAAT
GCTTTTCAAGATATCCAGATCATATGAAGCGGCACGACTTCTTCAAGAGCGCCATGCCTGAGGGATACGT
GCAGGAGAGGACCATCTTCTTCAAGGACGACGGGAACTACAAGACACGTGCTGAAGTCAAGTTTGAGGGA
GACACCCTCGTCAACAGGATCGAGCTTAAGGGAATCGATTTCAAGGAGGACGGAAACATCCTCGGCCACA
AGTTGGAATACAACTACAACTCCCACAACGTATACATCATGGCCGACAAGCAAAAGAACGGCATCAAAGC
CAACTTCAAGACCCGCCACAACATCGAAGACGGCGGCGTGCAACTCGCTGATCATTATCAACAAAATACT
CCAATTGGCGATGACCCTGTCCTTTTACCAGACAACCATTACCTGTCCACACAATCTGCCCTTTCGAAAG
ATCCCAACGAAAAGAGAGACCACATGGTCCTTCTTGAGTTTGTAACGGCTGCTGGGATTACACATGGCAT
GGATGAACTATACAAATAACTCGAGCCTCTAGAACTATAGTGAGTCGTATTACGTAGATCCAGACATGAT
AAGATACATTGATGAGTTTGGACAAACCACAACT
