[The description below was written by a language model from this plasmid's Addgene catalogue record.]
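Description:
M12 pCarGFP2 is a Xenopus expression plasmid built on the pCSKA backbone (about 4 kb), in which a Xenopus laevis cardiac actin promoter is placed upstream of a GFP coding sequence. The recorded insert is roughly 4.3 kb, lies between retained KpnI and NotI sites, and can be sequenced from an SP6 primer site at its 5′ end. The plasmid is propagated in E. coli under ampicillin selection. The record does not state its copy number or origin of replication, and no feature table is available to confirm other backbone elements such as polyadenylation signals.

According to the depositor's notes, the construct was made by moving a roughly 1 kb HindIII–NotI GFP fragment from pCSGFP2 into HindIII–NotI-digested pCarG, the parent plasmid carrying the cardiac actin promoter. The GFP is a modified variant described as brighter and more soluble than wild-type GFP. Although the catalogue lists GFP as a C-terminal tag on the insert, the insert is a promoter rather than a protein-coding gene, so the arrangement is best understood as a transcriptional reporter in which GFP expression is driven by the cardiac actin regulatory sequences, not as a fusion protein.

The record does not state a specific application. As a general matter, cardiac actin promoters are active in developing muscle, so a construct of this design would be suited to marking muscle-lineage cells by fluorescence in Xenopus embryos, for instance after DNA injection or in transgenic animals, and to serving as a live readout of tissue-specific promoter activity.
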