Addgene plasmid #17149: M12 pCarGFP2
Depositing lab: Randall Moon. Depositing organization: University of Washington.
Backbone
  Vector backbone: pCSKA
  Backbone size w/o insert (bp): 4000
  Vector type: Xenopus expression
Growth in bacteria
  Bacterial resistance: Ampicillin, 100 μg/mL
  Growth temperature: 37°C
  Growth strain: DH5alpha
  Copy number: Unknown
Gene/Insert
  Gene/Insert name: cardiac actin promoter
  Species: X. laevis (frog)
  Insert size (bp): 4270
  Tag / fusion protein: GFP (C terminal on insert)
  Cloning method: Restriction Enzyme; 5′ cloning site KpnI (not destroyed); 3′ cloning site NotI (not destroyed)
  Sequencing primers: 5′ Sp6
Terms and licenses: Academic/Nonprofit Terms; Industry Terms: Not Available to Industry
Depositor comments: Plasmid History: Constructed by Enrique Amaya. Note for Use: Generated by inserting the 1Kb HindIII-NotI fragment from pCSGFP2 into HindIII-NotI digested pCarG. This GFP constuct has been modified by Jim Haseloff and Jonathan Pines to be brighter and more soluble that wild-type GFP. Note: Uniques sites are underlined in Author's Map.
How to cite: M12 pCarGFP2 was a gift from Randall Moon (Addgene plasmid # 17149 ; http://n2t.net/addgene:17149 ; RRID:Addgene_17149)
